Addgene plasmid #31933: pPAmCherry3-C1
Depositing lab: Vladislav Verkhusha. Depositing organization: Albert Einstein College of Medicine. Publication: Photoactivatable mCherry for high-resolution two-color fluorescence microscopy. Subach FV, Patterson GH, Manley S, Gillette JM, Lippincott-Schwartz J, Verkhusha VV. Nat Methods. 2009 Feb;6(2):153-9. Epub 2009 Jan 25. 10.1038/nmeth.1298 PubMed 19169259.
Backbone
  Vector backbone: pEGFP-C1
  Backbone manufacturer: Clontech
  Backbone size w/o insert (bp): 4008
  Vector type: Mammalian Expression
  Selectable markers: Neomycin (select with G418)
Growth in bacteria
  Bacterial resistance: Kanamycin, 50 μg/mL
  Growth temperature: 37°C
  Growth strain: DH5alpha
  Copy number: High Copy
Gene/Insert
  Gene/Insert name: PAmCherry3 (alt name: photoactivatable dark-to-red mCherry red fluorescent protein)
  Insert size (bp): 708
  Mutation: M18L/A58T/K69N/L84F/M137I/E146D/S148L/I165L/Q167A/D178E/I203R compared to mCherry (but numbering relative to EGFP).
  Promoter: CMV
  Cloning method: Restriction Enzyme; 5′ cloning site NheI (unknown if destroyed); 3′ cloning site BsrGI (unknown if destroyed)
  Sequencing primers: 5′ cggtaggcgtgtacggtgggag
Terms and licenses: Academic/Nonprofit Terms; Industry Terms: Not Available to Industry
How to cite: pPAmCherry3-C1 was a gift from Vladislav Verkhusha (Addgene plasmid # 31933 ; http://n2t.net/addgene:31933 ; RRID:Addgene_31933)
