[The description below was written by a language model from this plasmid's Addgene catalogue record and pLannotate feature annotations shown in this document.]
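Description:
pPAmCherry3-C1 is a mammalian expression plasmid built on the Clontech pEGFP-C1 backbone, in which the EGFP coding region has been replaced (between NheI and BsrGI sites) by PAmCherry3, a photoactivatable variant of the Discosoma-derived red fluorescent protein mCherry. The full sequence is 4,716 bp. It is maintained in E. coli at high copy through a ColE1/pUC-type origin and also carries an f1 phage origin for single-stranded DNA production. A single Tn5 NeoR/KanR (aminoglycoside phosphotransferase) gene serves both hosts: a bacterial bla-type promoter drives it for kanamycin selection in bacteria, while the adjacent SV40 enhancer/early promoter and an HSV TK polyadenylation signal allow G418 selection of stably transfected mammalian cells. The short ble, bGH poly(A) and SV40 large T antigen fragments flagged by the annotation appear to be backbone remnants or partial matches rather than functional parts.

The payload is a 708 bp PAmCherry3 open reading frame expressed from the human CMV immediate early enhancer and promoter and terminated by the SV40 poly(A) signal. Relative to mCherry it carries eleven substitutions (M18L, A58T, K69N, L84F, M137I, E146D, S148L, I165L, Q167A, D178E and I203R, numbered according to EGFP) that make the protein initially dark and convertible to a red fluorescent state; it is annotated as a rapidly maturing monomer with high acid sensitivity. As in other C1-format vectors, the multiple cloning site lies immediately downstream of the fluorescent protein, so a gene of interest can be inserted in frame to produce a fusion with PAmCherry3 at its N-terminus. The associated publication describes the PAmCherry proteins for high-resolution two-color fluorescence microscopy, so the plasmid suits the construction of photoactivatable tagged proteins for such imaging in transfected mammalian cells.
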