Features (pLannotate 1.2.2; 14 found; start..end, strand, type, name):
     61..364     +  enhancer       CMV enhancer: human cytomegalovirus immediate early enhancer
    365..568     +  promoter       CMV promoter: human cytomegalovirus (CMV) immediate early promoter
    607..1314    +  CDS            PAmCherry3: PAmCherry3 is a photoactivatable red fluorescent protein published in 2009, derived from Discosoma sp.. It is reported to be a rapidly-maturing monomer with high acid sensitivity.
   1315..1380    +  misc_feature   MCS: multiple cloning site
   1397..1481    +  CDS            large T antigen (fragment): large T antigen from SV40 (simian virus 40)
   1504..1625    +  polyA_signal   SV40 poly(A) signal: SV40 polyadenylation signal
   1659..2087    -  rep_origin     f1 ori (sequence partly withheld): f1 bacteriophage origin of replication; arrow indicates direction of (+) strand synthesis
   2114..2218    +  promoter       AmpR promoter: bla
   2220..2577    +  promoter       SV40 promoter: SV40 enhancer and early promoter
   2612..3406    +  CDS            NeoR/KanR: aminoglycoside phosphotransferase from Tn5; aph(3')-II (or nptII); confers resistance to neomycin, kanamycin, and G418 (Geneticin®)
   3427..3579    +  CDS            ble (fragment): BLE_KLEPN - Experimental evidence at protein level: Swiss-Prot protein existence level 1. Binding protein with a strong affinity to the bleomycin family of antibiotics. Binds to CL990; an antimitotic-antibiotic compound. From Klebsiella pneumoniae.
   3638..3685    +  polyA_signal   HSV TK poly(A) signal: herpes simplex virus thymidine kinase polyadenylation signal (Cole and Stacy, 1985)
   3776..3792    -  polyA_signal   bGH poly(A) signal (fragment): bovine growth hormone polyadenylation signal
   4014..4602    +  rep_origin     ori: high-copy-number ColE1/pMB1/pBR322/pUC origin of replication
>Addgene plasmid #31933 | pPAmCherry3-C1 | depositor full sequence | sequence record 36050 | pPAmCherry3-C1 sequence 4716 bps
TAGTTATTAATAGTAATCAATTACGGGGTCATTAGTTCATAGCCCATATATGGAGTTCCGCGTTACATAA
CTTACGGTAAATGGCCCGCCTGGCTGACCGCCCAACGACCCCCGCCCATTGACGTCAATAATGACGTATG
TTCCCATAGTAACGCCAATAGGGACTTTCCATTGACGTCAATGGGTGGAGTATTTACGGTAAACTGCCCA
CTTGGCAGTACATCAAGTGTATCATATGCCAAGTACGCCCCCTATTGACGTCAATGACGGTAAATGGCCC
GCCTGGCATTATGCCCAGTACATGACCTTATGGGACTTTCCTACTTGGCAGTACATCTACGTATTAGTCA
TCGCTATTACCATGGTGATGCGGTTTTGGCAGTACATCAATGGGCGTGGATAGCGGTTTGACTCACGGGG
ATTTCCAAGTCTCCACCCCATTGACGTCAATGGGAGTTTGTTTTGGCACCAAAATCAACGGGACTTTCCA
AAATGTCGTAACAACTCCGCCCCATTGACGCAAATGGGCGGTAGGCGTGTACGGTGGGAGGTCTATATAA
GCAGAGCTGGTTTAGTGAACCGTCAGATCCGCTAGCGGTCGCCACCATGGTGAGCAAGGGCGAGGAGGAT
AACATGGCCATCATCAAGGAGTTCATGCGCTTCAAGGTGCACCTGGAGGGGTCCGTGAACGGCCACGAGT
TCGAGATCGAGGGCGAGGGCGAGGGCCGCCCCTACGAGGGTACCCAGACCGCCAAGCTGAAGGTGACCAA
GGGTGGCCCCCTGCCCTTCACCTGGGACATCCTGTCCCCTCAATTCATGTACGGCTCCAATGCCTACGTG
AAGCACCCCGCCGACATCCCCGACTACTTTAAGCTGTCCTTCCCCGAGGGCTTCAAGTGGGAGCGCGTGA
TGAACTTCGAGGACGGCGGCGTGGTGACCGTGACCCAGGACTCCTCCCTGCAGGACGGCGAGTTCATATA
CAAGGTGAAGCTGCGCGGCACCAACTTCCCCTCCGACGGCCCCGTAATACAGAAGAAGACCATGGGCTGG
GATGCCCTCTCCGAGCGGATGTACCCCGAGGACGGCGCCCTGAAGGGCGAGCTCAAGGCGAGGCTGAAGC
TGAAGGACGGCGGCCACTATGAGGCTGAGGTCAAGACCACATACAAGGCCAAGAAGCCCGTGCAGCTGCC
CGGCGCCTACAACGTCAATCGCAAGTTGGATATCACCTCCCACAACGAGGACTACACCATCGTGGAACAG
TACGAACGTGCCGAGGGCCGCCACTCCACCGGCGGCATGGACGAGCTGTACAAGTCCGGACTCAGATCTC
GAGCTCAAGCTTCGAATTCTGCAGTCGACGGTACCGCGGGCCCGGGATCCACCGGATCTAGATAACTGAT
CATAATCAGCCATACCACATTTGTAGAGGTTTTACTTGCTTTAAAAAACCTCCCACACCTCCCCCTGAAC
CTGAAACATAAAATGAATGCAATTGTTGTTGTTAACTTGTTTATTGCAGCTTATAATGGTTACAAATAAA
GCAATAGCATCACAAATTTCACAAATAAAGCATTTTTTTCACTGCATTCTAGTTGTGGTTTGTCCAAACT
CATCAATGTATCTTAACGCGTAAATTGTAAGCGTTAATATTTTGTTAAAATTCGCGTTAAATTTTTGTTA
AATCAGCTCATTTTTTAACCAATAGGCCGAAATCGGCAAAATCCCTTATAAATCAAAAGAATAGACCGAG
ATAGGGT
[37 nt withheld, positions 1758-1794]
AAAGAACGTGGACTCCAACGTCAAAGG
[49 nt withheld, positions 1822-1870]
T
[91 nt withheld, positions 1872-1962]
G
[124 nt withheld, positions 1964-2087]
CAGGTGGCACTTTTCGGGGAAATGTGCGCGGAACCCCTATTTGTTTATTTTTCTAAATACATTCAAATAT
GTATCCGCTCATGAGACAATAACCCTGATAAATGCTTCAATAATATTGAAAAAGGAAGAGTCCTGAGGCG
GAAAGAACCAGCTGTGGAATGTGTGTCAGTTAGGGTGTGGAAAGTCCCCAGGCTCCCCAGCAGGCAGAAG
TATGCAAAGCATGCATCTCAATTAGTCAGCAACCAGGTGTGGAAAGTCCCCAGGCTCCCCAGCAGGCAGA
AGTATGCAAAGCATGCATCTCAATTAGTCAGCAACCATAGTCCCGCCCCTAACTCCGCCCATCCCGCCCC
TAACTCCGCCCAGTTCCGCCCATTCTCCGCCCCATGGCTGACTAATTTTTTTTATTTATGCAGAGGCCGA
GGCCGCCTCGGCCTCTGAGCTATTCCAGAAGTAGTGAGGAGGCTTTTTTGGAGGCCTAGGCTTTTGCAAA
GATCGATCAAGAGACAGGATGAGGATCGTTTCGCATGATTGAACAAGATGGATTGCACGCAGGTTCTCCG
GCCGCTTGGGTGGAGAGGCTATTCGGCTATGACTGGGCACAACAGACAATCGGCTGCTCTGATGCCGCCG
TGTTCCGGCTGTCAGCGCAGGGGCGCCCGGTTCTTTTTGTCAAGACCGACCTGTCCGGTGCCCTGAATGA
ACTGCAAGACGAGGCAGCGCGGCTATCGTGGCTGGCCACGACGGGCGTTCCTTGCGCAGCTGTGCTCGAC
GTTGTCACTGAAGCGGGAAGGGACTGGCTGCTATTGGGCGAAGTGCCGGGGCAGGATCTCCTGTCATCTC
ACCTTGCTCCTGCCGAGAAAGTATCCATCATGGCTGATGCAATGCGGCGGCTGCATACGCTTGATCCGGC
TACCTGCCCATTCGACCACCAAGCGAAACATCGCATCGAGCGAGCACGTACTCGGATGGAAGCCGGTCTT
GTCGATCAGGATGATCTGGACGAAGAGCATCAGGGGCTCGCGCCAGCCGAACTGTTCGCCAGGCTCAAGG
CGAGCATGCCCGACGGCGAGGATCTCGTCGTGACCCATGGCGATGCCTGCTTGCCGAATATCATGGTGGA
AAATGGCCGCTTTTCTGGATTCATCGACTGTGGCCGGCTGGGTGTGGCGGACCGCTATCAGGACATAGCG
TTGGCTACCCGTGATATTGCTGAAGAGCTTGGCGGCGAATGGGCTGACCGCTTCCTCGTGCTTTACGGTA
TCGCCGCTCCCGATTCGCAGCGCATCGCCTTCTATCGCCTTCTTGACGAGTTCTTCTGAGCGGGACTCTG
GGGTTCGAAATGACCGACCAAGCGACGCCCAACCTGCCATCACGAGATTTCGATTCCACCGCCGCCTTCT
ATGAAAGGTTGGGCTTCGGAATCGTTTTCCGGGACGCCGGCTGGATGATCCTCCAGCGCGGGGATCTCAT
GCTGGAGTTCTTCGCCCACCCTAGGGGGAGGCTAACTGAAACACGGAAGGAGACAATACCGGAAGGAACC
CGCGCTATGACGGCAATAAAAAGACAGAATAAAACGCACGGTGTTGGGTCGTTTGTTCATAAACGCGGGG
TTCGGTCCCAGGGCTGGCACTCTGTCGATACCCCACCGAGACCCCATTGGGGCCAATACGCCCGCGTTTC
TTCCTTTTCCCCACCCCACCCCCCAAGTTCGGGTGAAGGCCCAGGGCTCGCAGCCAACGTCGGGGCGGCA
GGCCCTGCCATAGCCTCAGGTTACTCATATATACTTTAGATTGATTTAAAACTTCATTTTTAATTTAAAA
GGATCTAGGTGAAGATCCTTTTTGATAATCTCATGACCAAAATCCCTTAACGTGAGTTTTCGTTCCACTG
AGCGTCAGACCCCGTAGAAAAGATCAAAGGATCTTCTTGAGATCCTTTTTTTCTGCGCGTAATCTGCTGC
TTGCAAACAAAAAAACCACCGCTACCAGCGGTGGTTTGTTTGCCGGATCAAGAGCTACCAACTCTTTTTC
CGAAGGTAACTGGCTTCAGCAGAGCGCAGATACCAAATACTGTCCTTCTAGTGTAGCCGTAGTTAGGCCA
CCACTTCAAGAACTCTGTAGCACCGCCTACATACCTCGCTCTGCTAATCCTGTTACCAGTGGCTGCTGCC
AGTGGCGATAAGTCGTGTCTTACCGGGTTGGACTCAAGACGATAGTTACCGGATAAGGCGCAGCGGTCGG
GCTGAACGGGGGGTTCGTGCACACAGCCCAGCTTGGAGCGAACGACCTACACCGAACTGAGATACCTACA
GCGTGAGCTATGAGAAAGCGCCACGCTTCCCGAAGGGAGAAAGGCGGACAGGTATCCGGTAAGCGGCAGG
GTCGGAACAGGAGAGCGCACGAGGGAGCTTCCAGGGGGAAACGCCTGGTATCTTTATAGTCCTGTCGGGT
TTCGCCACCTCTGACTTGAGCGTCGATTTTTGTGATGCTCGTCAGGGGGGCGGAGCCTATGGAAAAACGC
CAGCAACGCGGCCTTTTTACGGTTCCTGGCCTTTTGCTGGCCTTTTGCTCACATGTTCTTTCCTGCGTTA
TCCCCTGATTCTGTGGATAACCGTATTACCGCCATGCAT
