>Addgene plasmid #31933 | pPAmCherry3-C1 | addgene partial sequence | sequence record 37492 | CMV-F 5'-CGCAAATGGGCGGTAGGCGTG-3'
GCGAGCTGGTTTAGTGAACCGTCAGATCCGCTAGCGGTCGCCACCATGGTGAGCAAGGGCGAGGAGGATA
ACATGGCCATCATCAAGGAGTTCATGCGCTTCAAGGTGCACCTGGAGGGGTCCGTGAACGGCCACGAGTT
CGAGATCGAGGGCGAGGGCGAGGGCCGCCCCTACGAGGGTACCCAGACCGCCAAGCTGAAGGTGACCAAG
GGTGGCCCCCTGCCCTTCACCTGGGACATCCTGTCCCCTCAATTCATGTACGGCTCCAATGCCTACGTGA
AGCACCCCGCCGACATCCCCGACTACTTTAAGCTGTCCTTCCCCGAGGGCTTCAAGTGGGAGCGCGTGAT
GAACTTCGAGGACGGCGGCGTGGTGACCGTGACCCAGGACTCCTCCCTGCAGGACGGCGAGTTCATATAC
AAGGTGAAGCTGCGCGGCACCAACTTCCCCTCCGACGGCCCCGTAATACAGAAGAAGACCATGGGCTGGG
ATGCCCTCTCCGAGCGGATGTACCCCGAGGACGGCGCCCTGAAGGGCGAGCTCAAGGCGAGGCTGAAGCT
GAAGGACGGCGGCCACTATGAGGCTGAGGTCAAGACCACATACAAGGCCAAGAAGCCCGTGCAGCTGCCC
GGCGCCTACAACGTCAATCGCAAGTTGGATATCACCTCCCACAACGAGGACTACACCATCGTGGAACAGT
ACGAACGTGCCGAGGGCCGCCACTCCACCGGCGGCATGGACGAGCTGTACAAGTCCGGACTCAGATCTCG
AGCTCAAGCTTCGAATTCTGCAGTCGACGGTACCGCGGGCCCGGGATCCACCGGATCTAGATAACTGATC
ATAATCAGCCATACCACATTTGTAGAGGTTTTACTTGCTTTAAAAAACCTCCCACACCTCCCCCTGAACC
TGAAACATAAAATGAATGCAATTGTTGTTGTTAACTTGTTTAT
